Addgene plasmid #133575: PB CAG-L-bpA-SV40pA-L-td-sfGFP
Purpose: CAG tdGFP cre/lox reporter piggyBac transposon (bpA 1x SV40pA stop)
Depositing lab: Mario Capecchi. Depositing organization: University of Utah.
Backbone
  Vector backbone: Custom
  Vector type: Mammalian Expression, Cre/Lox
Growth in bacteria
  Bacterial resistance: Ampicillin, 100 μg/mL
  Growth temperature: 30°C
  Growth strain: DH10B
  Copy number: High Copy
Gene/Insert
  Gene/Insert name: Tandem dimer superfolder GFP
  Species: Synthetic
Resource information
  A portion of this plasmid was derived from a plasmid made by: piggyBac ITR's were synthesized from sequences in the NCBI database. CAG promoter is from pCAGGS obtained from BCCM/LMBP. bGH pA is from Neal Copeland. SV40 pA is from Clontech. sfGFP is from Sandia Biotech. WPRE is from Miguel Ramalho-Santos. Backbone is from Stratagene.
Terms and licenses: Academic/Nonprofit Terms; Industry Terms: Not Available to Industry
Depositor comments: Truncation series of the bpA-3xSV40pA stop cassette.
How to cite: PB CAG-L-bpA-SV40pA-L-td-sfGFP was a gift from Mario Capecchi (Addgene plasmid # 133575 ; http://n2t.net/addgene:133575 ; RRID:Addgene_133575)
