[The description below was written by a language model from this plasmid's Addgene catalogue record and pLannotate feature annotations shown in this document.]
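Description:
PB CAG-L-bpA-SV40pA-L-td-sfGFP is an 8.4 kb mammalian Cre/lox reporter carried on a piggyBac transposon, built in a custom vector whose bacterial portion derives from a pBluescript-type backbone. It is maintained in E. coli through a high-copy ColE1/pUC origin with ampicillin resistance (AmpR), and it retains an f1 origin along with leftover lac promoter/operator, lacZα, T3 and T7 elements from the cloning vector. The record states that piggyBac inverted terminal repeats were synthesized for the construct. The automated feature table does not annotate them explicitly, although a short baculovirus FP25-like fragment downstream of the cassette probably reflects transposon-flanking sequence.

The payload is driven by the CAG promoter (CMV enhancer, chicken β-actin promoter and chimeric intron). Immediately downstream sits a transcriptional stop cassette flanked by two loxP sites in the same orientation, consisting of a bGH polyadenylation signal followed by a single SV40 poly(A) signal. After the second loxP come two tandem copies of superfolder GFP forming the tandem-dimer reporter, then a WPRE to enhance transcript expression and a terminal bGH poly(A). Before recombination, transcripts from CAG should terminate within the stop cassette. Cre excises the floxed segment and places td-sfGFP directly under CAG control, giving green fluorescence in recombined cells. With piggyBac transposase supplied separately, the cassette can be integrated into a host genome.

The depositor notes that this plasmid belongs to a truncation series of a bpA-3xSV40pA stop cassette. This member retains one SV40 poly(A) copy, presumably to compare how stop cassette composition affects reporter behaviour.
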