Features (pLannotate 1.2.2; 27 found; start..end, strand, type, name):
    137..516     +  enhancer       CMV enhancer: human cytomegalovirus immediate early enhancer
    518..795     +  promoter       chicken β-actin promoter: No description available
    796..1812    +  intron         chimeric intron: chimera between introns from chicken β-actin and rabbit β-globin
   1872..1905    +  protein_bind   loxP: Cre-mediated recombination occurs in the 8-bp core sequence (GCATACAT). Cre recombinase
   1926..2150    +  polyA_signal   bGH poly(A) signal: bovine growth hormone polyadenylation signal
   2154..2175    +  promoter       SV40 promoter (fragment): SV40 enhancer and early promoter
   2205..2230    +  misc_feature   MCS (fragment): pBluescript multiple cloning site
   2230..2312    +  CDS            large T antigen (fragment): large T antigen from SV40 (simian virus 40)
   2335..2456    +  polyA_signal   SV40 poly(A) signal: SV40 polyadenylation signal
   2474..2507    +  protein_bind   loxP: Cre-mediated recombination occurs in the 8-bp core sequence (GCATACAT). Cre recombinase
   2517..3230    +  CDS            Superfolder GFP: Superfolder GFP is a basic (constitutively fluorescent) green fluorescent protein published in 2005, derived from Aequorea victoria. It is reported to be a very rapidly-maturing weak dimer.
   3261..3974    +  CDS            Superfolder GFP: Superfolder GFP is a basic (constitutively fluorescent) green fluorescent protein published in 2005, derived from Aequorea victoria. It is reported to be a very rapidly-maturing weak dimer.
   3986..4570    +  misc_feature   WPRE: woodchuck hepatitis virus posttranscriptional regulatory element
   4615..4839    +  polyA_signal   bGH poly(A) signal: bovine growth hormone polyadenylation signal
   4843..4864    +  promoter       SV40 promoter (fragment): SV40 enhancer and early promoter
   5228..5305    +  CDS            FP (fragment): FP25_NPVAC - Experimental evidence at protein level: Swiss-Prot protein existence level 1. From Autographa californica nuclear polyhedrosis virus (AcMNPV).
   5315..5333    -  promoter       T7 promoter: promoter for bacteriophage T7 RNA polymerase
   5336..5493    +  CDS            lacZα (fragment): LacZα fragment of β-galactosidase; lacZ fragment
   5525..5953    -  rep_origin     f1 ori (sequence partly withheld): f1 bacteriophage origin of replication; arrow indicates direction of (+) strand synthesis
   5980..6084    +  promoter       AmpR promoter: bla
   6085..6945    +  CDS            AmpR: β-lactamase; bla; confers resistance to ampicillin, carbenicillin, and related antibiotics
   7116..7704    +  rep_origin     ori: high-copy-number ColE1/pMB1/pBR322/pUC origin of replication
   7887..7979    +  CDS            lacI (fragment): lac repressor; lacI; The lac repressor binds to the lac operator to inhibit transcription in E. coli. This inhibition can be relieved by adding lactose or isopropyl-β-D-thiogalactopyranoside (IPTG).
   7992..8013    +  protein_bind   CAP binding site: CAP binding activates transcription in the presence of cAMP. E. coli catabolite activator protein
   8028..8058    +  promoter       lac promoter: promoter for the E. coli lac operon
   8066..8082    +  protein_bind   lac operator: The lac repressor binds to the lac operator to inhibit transcription in E. coli. This inhibition can be relieved by adding lactose or isopropyl-β-D-thiogalactopyranoside (IPTG). lac repressor encoded by lacI
   8127..8145    +  promoter       T3 promoter: promoter for bacteriophage T3 RNA polymerase
>Addgene plasmid #133575 | PB CAG-L-bpA-SV40pA-L-td-sfGFP | addgene full sequence | sequence record 274068 | Addgene NGS Result
ACTTTTAAACATTCTCTCTTTTACAAAAATAAACTTATTTTGTACTTTAAAAACAGTCATGTTGTATTAT
AAAATAAGTAATTAGCTTAACCTATACATAATAGAAACAAATTATACTTATTAACCGGTCATGGTCGACA
TTGATTATTGACTAGTTATTAATAGTAATCAATTACGGGGTCATTAGTTCATAGCCCATATATGGAGTTC
CGCGTTACATAACTTACGGTAAATGGCCCGCCTGGCTGACCGCCCAACGACCCCCGCCCATTGACGTCAA
TAATGACGTATGTTCCCATAGTAACGCCAATAGGGACTTTCCATTGACGTCAATGGGTGGAGTATTTACG
GTAAACTGCCCACTTGGCAGTACATCAAGTGTATCATATGCCAAGTACGCCCCCTATTGACGTCAATGAC
GGTAAATGGCCCGCCTGGCATTATGCCCAGTACATGACCTTATGGGACTTTCCTACTTGGCAGTACATCT
ACGTATTAGTCATCGCTATTACCATGGTCGAGGTGAGCCCCACGTTCTGCTTCACTCTCCCCATCTCCCC
CCCCTCCCCACCCCCAATTTTGTATTTATTTATTTTTTAATTATTTTGTGCAGCGATGGGGGCGGGGGGG
GGGGGGGGGCGCGCGCCGGGGGGGGGGGGGGGGGGGGGGGGGGGGGGGGGGGSGRGGCGGAGAGGTGCGG
CGGCAGCCAATCAGAGCGGCGCGCTCCGAAAGTTTCCTTTTATGGCGAGGCGGCGGCGGCGGCGGCCCTA
TAAAAAGCGAAGCGCGCGGCGGGCGGGAGTCGCTGCGCGCTGCCTTCGCCCCGTGCCCCGCTCCGCCGCC
GCCTCGCGCCGCCCGCCCCGGCTCTGACTGACCGCGTTACTCCCACAGGTGAGCGGGCGGGACGGCCCTT
CTCCTCCGGGCTGTAATTAGCGCTTGGTTTAATGACGGCTTGTTTCTTTTCTGTGGCTGCGTGAAAGCCT
TGAGGGGCTCCGGGAGGGCCCTTTGTGCGGGGGGAGCGGCTCGGGGGGTGCGTGCGTGTGTGTGTGCGTG
GGGAGCGCCGCGTGCGGCTCCGCGCTGCCCGGCGGCTGTGAGCGCTGCGGGCGCGGCGCGGGGCTTTGTG
CGCTCCGCAGTGTGCGCGAGGGGAGCGCGGCCGGGGGCGGTGCCCCGCGGTGCGGGGGGGGCTGCGAGGG
GAACAAAGGCTGCGTGCGGGGTGTGTGCGTGGGGGGGTGAGCAGGGGGTGTGGGCGCGTCGGTCGGGCTG
CAACCCCCCCTGCACCCCCCTCCCCGAGTTGCTGAGCACGGCCCGGCTTCGGGTGCGGGGCTCCGTACGG
GGCGTGGCGCGGGGCTCGCCGTGCCGGGCGGGGGGTGGCGGCAGGTGGGGGTGCCGGGCGGGGCGGGGCC
GCCTCGGGCCGGGGRGGGCTCGGGGGRGGGGCGCGGCGGCCCCCGGAGCGCCGGCGGCTGTCGAGGCGCG
GCGAGCCGCAGCCATTGCCTTTTATGGTAATCGTGCGAGAGGGCGCAGGGACTTCCTTTGTCCCAAATCT
GTGCGGAGCCGAAATCTGGGAGGCGCCGCCGCACCCCCTCTAGCGGGCGCGGGGCGAAGCGGTGCGGCGC
CGGCAGGAAGGAAATGGGCGGGGAGGGCCTTCGTGCGTCGCCGCGCCGCCGTCCCCTTCTCCCTCTCCAG
CCTCGGGGCTGTCCGCGGGGGGACGGCTGCCTTCGGGGGGGACGGGGCAGGGCGGGGTTCGGCTTCTGGC
GTGTGACCGGCGGCTCTAGAGCCTCTGCTAACCATGTTCATGCCTTCTTCTTTTTCCTACAGCTCCTGGG
CAACGTGCTGGTTATTGTGCTGTCTCATCATTTTGGCAAAGAATTGCTAGCATAACTTCGTATAGCATAC
ATTATACGAAGTTATAGCTCGCTGATCAGCCTCGACTGTGCCTTCTAGTTGCCAGCCATCTGTTGTTTGC
CCCTCCCCCGTGCCTTCCTTGACCCTGGAAGGTGCCACTCCCACTGTCCTTTCCTAATAAAATGAGGAAA
TTGCATCGCATTGTCTGAGTAGGTGTCATTCTATTCTGGGGGGTGGGGTGGGGCAGGACAGCAAGGGGGA
GGATTGGGAAGACAATAGCAGGCATGCTGGGGATGCGGTGGGCTCTATGGCTTCTGAGGCGGAAAGAACC
AGCTGGGGCTCGACTAGAGCTTGCGGAACCCTTACCACCGCGGTGGCGGCCGCTCTAGAATCATAATCAG
CCATACCACATTTGTAGAGGTTTTACTTGCTTTAAAAAACCTCCCACACCTCCCCCTGAACCTGAAACAT
AAAATGAATGCAATTGTTGTTGTTAACTTGTTTATTGCAGCTTATAATGGTTACAAATAAAGCAATAGCA
TCACAAATTTCACAAATAAAGCATTTTTTTCACTGCATTCTAGTTGTGGTTTGTCCAAACTCATCAATGT
ATCTTATAACTAAATAACCTAGGATAACTTCGTATAGCATACATTATACGAAGTTATAGGCGCGCCATGA
GCAAAGGAGAAGAACTTTTCACTGGAGTTGTCCCAATTCTTGTTGAATTAGATGGTGATGTTAATGGGCA
CAAATTTTCTGTCCGTGGAGAGGGTGAAGGTGATGCTACAAACGGAAAACTCACCCTTAAATTTATTTGC
ACTACTGGAAAACTACCTGTTCCGTGGCCAACACTTGTCACTACTCTGACCTATGGTGTTCAATGCTTTT
CCCGTTATCCGGATCACATGAAACGGCATGACTTTTTCAAGAGTGCCATGCCCGAAGGTTATGTACAGGA
ACGCACTATATCTTTCAAAGATGACGGGACCTACAAGACGCGTGCTGAAGTCAAGTTTGAAGGTGATACC
CTTGTTAATCGTATCGAGTTAAAGGGTATTGATTTTAAAGAAGATGGAAACATTCTTGGACACAAACTCG
AATACAACTTTAACTCACACAATGTATACATCACGGCAGACAAACAAAAGAATGGAATCAAAGCTAACTT
CAAAATTCGCCACAACGTTGAAGATGGTTCCGTTCAACTAGCAGACCATTATCAACAAAATACTCCAATT
GGCGATGGCCCTGTCCTTTTACCAGACAACCATTACCTGTCGACACAATCTGTCCTTTCGAAAGATCCCA
ACGAAAAGCGTGACCACATGGTCCTTCTTGAGTTTGTAACTGCTGCTGGGATTACACATGGCATGGATGA
GCTCTACAAAGGTTCTGCTGGATCTGCAGCAGGATCTGGTATGAGCAAAGGAGAAGAACTTTTCACTGGA
GTTGTCCCAATTCTTGTTGAATTAGATGGTGATGTTAATGGGCACAAATTTTCTGTCCGTGGAGAGGGTG
AAGGTGATGCTACAAACGGAAAACTCACCCTTAAATTTATTTGCACTACTGGAAAACTACCTGTTCCGTG
GCCAACACTTGTCACTACTCTGACCTATGGTGTTCAATGCTTTTCCCGTTATCCGGATCACATGAAACGG
CATGACTTTTTCAAGAGTGCCATGCCCGAAGGTTATGTACAGGAACGCACTATATCTTTCAAAGATGACG
GGACCTACAAGACGCGTGCTGAAGTCAAGTTTGAAGGTGATACCCTTGTTAATCGTATCGAGTTAAAGGG
TATTGATTTTAAAGAAGATGGAAACATTCTTGGACACAAACTCGAATACAACTTTAACTCACACAATGTA
TACATCACGGCAGACAAACAAAAGAATGGAATCAAAGCTAACTTCAAAATTCGCCACAACGTTGAAGATG
GTTCCGTTCAACTAGCAGACCATTATCAACAAAATACTCCAATTGGCGATGGCCCTGTCCTTTTACCAGA
CAACCATTACCTGTCGACACAATCTGTCCTTTCGAAAGATCCCAACGAAAAGCGTGACCACATGGTCCTT
CTTGAGTTTGTAACTGCTGCTGGGATTACACATGGCATGGATGAGCTCTACAAATGATTAATTAAAACCT
CTGGATTACAAAATTTGTGAAAGATTGACTGGTATTCTTAACTATGTTGCTCCTTTTACGCTATGTGGAT
ACGCTGCTTTAATGCCTTTGTATCATGCTATTGCTTCCCGTATGGCTTTCATTTTCTCCTCCTTGTATAA
ATCCTGGTTGCTGTCTCTTTATGAGGAGTTGTGGCCCGTTGTCAGGCAACGTGGCGTGGTGTGCACTGTG
TTTGCTGACGCAACCCCCACTGGTTGGGGCATTGCCACCACCTGTCAGCTCCTTTCCGGGACTTTCGCTT
TCCCCCTCCCTATTGCCACGGCGGAACTCATCGCCGCCTGCCTTGCCCGCTGCTGGACAGGGGCTCGGCT
GTTGGGCACTGACAATTCCGTGGTGTTGTCGGGGAAATCATCGTCCTTTCCTTGGCTGCTCGCCTGTGTT
GCCACCTGGATTCTGCGCGGGACGTCCTTCTGCTACGTCCCTTCGGCCCTCAATCCAGCGGACCTTCCTT
CCCGCGGCCTGCTGCCGGCTCTGCGGCCTCTTCCGCGTCTTCGCCTTCGCCCTCAGACGAGTCGGATCTC
CCTTTGGGCCGCCTCCCCGCAGGATCCACTAGAGCGGCCGCCTAGAGCTCGCTATCAGCCTCGACTGTGC
CTTCTAGTTGCCAGCCATCTGTTGTTTGCCCCTCCCCCGTGCCTTCCTTGACCCTGGAAGGTGCCACTCC
CACTGTCCTTTCCTAATAAAATGAGGAAATTGCATCGCATTGTCTGAGTAGGTGTCATTCTATTCTGGGG
GGTGGGGTGGGGCAGGACAGCAAGGGGGAGGATTGGGAAGACAATAGCAGGCATGCTGGGGATGCGGTGG
GCTCTATGGCTTCTGAGGCGGAAAGAACCAGCTGGGGCTCGACTAGAGCTTGCGGAACCCTTAAGCTTTT
TTATTATATATTAGTCACGATATCTATAACAAGAAAATATATATATAATAAGTTATCACGTAAGTAGAAC
ATGAAATAACAATATAATTATCGTATGAGTTAAATCTTAAAAGTCACGTAAAAGATAATCATGCGTCATT
TTGACTCACGCGGTCGTTATAGTTCAAAATCAGTGACACTTACCGCATTGACAAGCACGCCTCACGGGAG
CTCCAAGCGGCGACTGAGATGTCCTAAATGCACAGCGACGGATTCGCGCTATTTAGAAAGAGAGAGCAAT
ATTTCAAGAATGCATGCGTCAATTTTACGCAGACTATCTTTCTAGGGTTAAAAAAGATTTGCGCTTTACT
CGACCTAAACTTTAAACACGTCATAGAATCTTCGTTTGACAAAAACCACATTGTGTTGGGTCGCCCTATA
GTGAGTCGTATTACAATTCACTGGCCGTCGTTTTACAACGTCGTGACTGGGAAAACCCTGGCGTTACCCA
ACTTAATCGCCTTGCAGCACATCCCCCTTTCGCCAGCTGGCGTAATAGCGAAGAGGCCCGCACCGATCGC
CCTTCCCAACAGTTGCGCAGCCTGAATGGCGAATGGCAAATTGTAAGCGTTAATATTTTGTTAAAATTCG
CGTTAAATTTTTGTTAAATCAGCTCATTTTTTAACCAATAGGCCGAAATCGGCAAAATCCCTTATAAATC
AAAAGAATAGACCGAGATAGGGT
[37 nt withheld, positions 5624-5660]
AAAGAACGTGGACTCCAACGTCAAAGG
[49 nt withheld, positions 5688-5736]
T
[91 nt withheld, positions 5738-5828]
G
[124 nt withheld, positions 5830-5953]
CAGGTGGCACTTTTCGGGGAAATGTGCGCGGAACCCCTATTTGTTTATTTTTCTAAATACATTCAAATAT
GTATCCGCTCATGAGACAATAACCCTGATAAATGCTTCAATAATATTGAAAAAGGAAGAGTATGAGTATT
CAACATTTCCGTGTCGCCCTTATTCCCTTTTTTGCGGCATTTTGCCTTCCTGTTTTTGCTCACCCAGAAA
CGCTGGTGAAAGTAAAAGATGCTGAAGATCAGTTGGGTGCACGAGTGGGTTACATCGAACTGGATCTCAA
CAGCGGTAAGATCCTTGAGAGTTTTCGCCCCGAAGAACGTTTTCCAATGATGAGCACTTTTAAAGTTCTG
CTATGTGGCGCGGTATTATCCCGTATTGACGCCGGGCAAGAGCAACTCGGTCGCCGCATACACTATTCTC
AGAATGACTTGGTTGAGTACTCACCAGTCACAGAAAAGCATCTTACGGATGGCATGACAGTAAGAGAATT
ATGCAGTGCTGCCATAACCATGAGTGATAACACTGCGGCCAACTTACTTCTGACAACGATCGGAGGACCG
AAGGAGCTAACCGCTTTTTTGCACAACATGGGGGATCATGTAACTCGCCTTGATCGTTGGGAACCGGAGC
TGAATGAAGCCATACCAAACGACGAGCGTGACACCACGATGCCTGTAGCAATGGCAACAACGTTGCGCAA
ACTATTAACTGGCGAACTACTTACTCTAGCTTCCCGGCAACAATTAATAGACTGGATGGAGGCGGATAAA
GTTGCAGGACCACTTCTGCGCTCGGCCCTTCCGGCTGGCTGGTTTATTGCTGATAAATCTGGAGCCGGTG
AGCGTGGGTCTCGCGGTATCATTGCAGCACTGGGGCCAGATGGTAAGCCCTCCCGTATCGTAGTTATCTA
CACGACGGGGAGTCAGGCAACTATGGATGAACGAAATAGACAGATCGCTGAGATAGGTGCCTCACTGATT
AAGCATTGGTAACTGTCAGACCAAGTTTACTCATATATACTTTAGATTGATTTAAAACTTCATTTTTAAT
TTAAAAGGATCTAGGTGAAGATCCTTTTTGATAATCTCATGACCAAAATCCCTTAACGTGAGTTTTCGTT
CCACTGAGCGTCAGACCCCGTAGAAAAGATCAAAGGATCTTCTTGAGATCCTTTTTTTCTGCGCGTAATC
TGCTGCTTGCAAACAAAAAAACCACCGCTACCAGCGGTGGTTTGTTTGCCGGATCAAGAGCTACCAACTC
TTTTTCCGAAGGTAACTGGCTTCAGCAGAGCGCAGATACCAAATACTGTTCTTCTAGTGTAGCCGTAGTT
AGGCCACCACTTCAAGAACTCTGTAGCACCGCCTACATACCTCGCTCTGCTAATCCTGTTACCAGTGGCT
GCTGCCAGTGGCGATAAGTCGTGTCTTACCGGGTTGGACTCAAGACGATAGTTACCGGATAAGGCGCAGC
GGTCGGGCTGAACGGGGGGTTCGTGCACACAGCCCAGCTTGGAGCGAACGACCTACACCGAACTGAGATA
CCTACAGCGTGAGCTATGAGAAAGCGCCACGCTTCCCGAAGGGAGAAAGGCGGACAGGTATCCGGTAAGC
GGCAGGGTCGGAACAGGAGAGCGCACGAGGGAGCTTCCAGGGGGAAACGCCTGGTATCTTTATAGTCCTG
TCGGGTTTCGCCACCTCTGACTTGAGCGTCGATTTTTGTGATGCTCGTCAGGGGGGCGGAGCCTATGGAA
AAACGCCAGCAACGCGGCCTTTTTACGGTTCCTGGCCTTTTGCTGGCCTTTTGCTCACATGTTCTTTCCT
GCGTTATCCCCTGATTCTGTGGATAACCGTATTACCGCCTTTGAGTGAGCTGATACCGCTCGCCGCAGCC
GAACGACCGAGCGCAGCGAGTCAGTGAGCGAGGAAGCGGAAGAGCGCCCAATACGCAAACCGCCTCTCCC
CGCGCGTTGGCCGATTCATTAATGCAGCTGGCACGACAGGTTTCCCGACTGGAAAGCGGGCAGTGAGCGC
AACGCAATTAATGTGAGTTAGCTCACTCATTAGGCACCCCAGGCTTTACACTTTATGCTTCCGGCTCGTA
TGTTGTGTGGAATTGTGAGCGGATAACAATTTCACACAGGAAACAGCTATGACCATGATTACGCCAAGCG
CGCAATTAACCCTCACTAAAGGGAACCTCCCCCGGTATTCACGACAGCAGGCTGAATAATAAAAAAATTA
GAAACTATTATTTAACCCTAGAAAGATAATCATATTGTGACGTACGTTAAAGATAATCATGCGTAAAATT
GACGCATGTGTTTTATCGGTCTGTATATCGAGGTTTATTTATTAATTTGAATAGATATTAAGTTTTATTA
TATTTACACTTACATACTAATAATAAATTCAACAAACAATTTATTTATGTTTATTTATTTATTAAAAAAA
AACAAAAACTCAAAATTTCTTCTATAAAGTAACAAA
